>Addgene plasmid #58465 | pCMV-myc-mIFITM3-Y20,27A | addgene partial sequence | sequence record 96039 | pcDL-F 5'-GTTGCCTTTACTTCTAGGCCT-3'
CCCACCATGGCATCAATGCAGAAGCTGATCTCAGAGGAGGACCTGCTTATGGCCATGGAGGCCCGAATTC
CCATGAACCACACTTCTCAAGCCTTCATCACCGCTGCCAGTGGAGGACAGCCCCCAAACGCCGAAAGAAT
CAAGGAAGAAGCCGAGGTGGCTGAGATGGGGGCACCGCACGGATCGGCTTCTGTCAGAACTACTGTGATC
AACATGCCCAGAGAGGTGTCGGTGCCTGACCATGTGGTCTGGTCCCTGTTCAATACACTCTTCATGAACT
TCTGCTGCCTGGGCTTCATAGCCTATGCCTACTCCGTGAAGTCTAGGGATCGGAAGATGGTGGGTGATGT
GACTGGAGCCCAGGCCTACGCCTCCACTGCTAAGTGCCTGAACATCAGCACCTTGGTCCTCAGCATCCTG
ATGGTTGTTATCACCATTGTTAGTGTCATCATCATTGTTCTTAACGCTCAAAACCTTCACACTTAAGTCG
ACCGAGATCTCTCGAGGTACCGCGGCCGCGGGGATCCAGACATGATAAGATACATTGATGAGTTTGGACA
AACCACAACTAGAATGCAGTGAAAAAAATGCTTTATTTGTGAAATTTGTGATGCTATTGCTTTATTTGTA
ACCATTATAAGCTGCAATAAACAAGTTAACAACAACAATTGCATTCATTTTATGTTTCA
