>Addgene plasmid #58465 | pCMV-myc-mIFITM3-Y20,27A | addgene partial sequence | sequence record 96041 | EBV-rev 5'-GTGGTTTGTCCAAACTCATC-3'
CCCGCGGCCGCGGTACCTCGAGAGATCTCGGTCGACTTAAGTGTGAAGGTTTTGAGCGTTAAGAACAATG
ATGATGACACTAACAATGGTGATAACAACCATCAGGATGCTGAGGACCAAGGTGCTGATGTTCAGGCACT
TAGCAGTGGAGGCGTAGGCCTGGGCTCCAGTCACATCACCCACCATCTTCCGATCCCTAGACTTCACGGA
GTAGGCATAGGCTATGAAGCCCAGGCAGCAGAAGTTCATGAAGAGTGTATTGAACAGGGACCAGACCACA
TGGTCAGGCACCGACACCTCTCTGGGCATGTTGATCACAGTAGTTCTGACAGAAGCCGATCCGTGCGGTG
CCCCCATCTCAGCCACCTCGGCTTCTTCCTTGATTCTTTCGGCGTTTGGGGGCTGTCCTCCACTGGCAGC
GGTGATGAAGGCTTGAGAAGTGTGGTTCATGGGAATTCGGGCCTCCATGGCCATAAGCAGGTCCTCCTCT
GAGATCAGCTTCTGCATTGATGCCATGGTGGGCCCGCGGGTACAATTCCGCAGCTTTTAGAGCAGAAGTA
ACACTTCCGTACAGGCCTAGAAGTAAAGGCAACATCCACTGAGGAGCAGTTCTTTGATTTGCACCACCAC
CGGATCCGGGACCTGAAATAAAAGACAAAAAGACTAAACTTACCAGTTAACTT
