[The description below was written by a language model from this plasmid's Addgene catalogue record.]
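Description:
pCMV-myc-mIFITM3-Y20,27A is a mammalian expression plasmid built on the commercial pCMV-myc backbone, with a recorded total size of about 4.1 kb (a 3.8 kb backbone plus a short insert). It is propagated in E. coli as a high-copy plasmid under ampicillin selection. The record lists no mammalian selection marker, and no feature table is provided, so details such as the origin of replication and polyadenylation signal are not stated here.

The payload is the mouse Ifitm3 coding sequence, which encodes interferon-inducible transmembrane protein 3, an antiviral protein. It was cloned between EcoRI and SalI sites, both of which remain intact. Transcription is driven by the CMV immediate-early promoter, a strong constitutive promoter in most mammalian cell lines. The backbone supplies an N-terminal myc epitope fused in frame to the insert, which allows the protein to be detected or immunoprecipitated with anti-myc antibodies.

The insert carries two point mutations that change tyrosines 20 and 27 to alanine, removing the hydroxyl-bearing side chains at these positions so they cannot be phosphorylated. The associated study examined how phosphorylation of IFITM3 regulates both its endocytosis and its ubiquitination. This double mutant therefore most plausibly serves as a tyrosine-deficient variant for comparison with wild-type or single-mutant protein in transfected cells, for example in assays of localisation, modification state or antiviral function. The record itself states only that the plasmid expresses the myc-tagged mutant in mammalian cells.
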