Addgene plasmid #58465: pCMV-myc-mIFITM3-Y20,27A
Purpose: Expresses murine IFITM3-Y20,27A with an N-terminal myc tag in mammalian cells.
Depositing lab: Jacob Yount. Depositing organization: Ohio State University. Publication: Phosphorylation of the antiviral protein interferon-inducible transmembrane protein 3 (IFITM3) dually regulates its endocytosis and ubiquitination. Chesarino NM, McMichael TM, Hach JC, Yount JS. J Biol Chem. 2014 Apr 25;289(17):11986-92. doi: 10.1074/jbc.M114.557694. Epub 2014 Mar 13. PubMed 24627473.
Backbone
  Vector backbone: pCMV-myc
  Backbone manufacturer: clontech
  Backbone size w/o insert (bp): 3800
  Total vector size (bp): 4118
  Vector type: Mammalian Expression
Growth in bacteria
  Bacterial resistance: Ampicillin, 100 μg/mL
  Growth temperature: 37°C
  Growth strain: DH5alpha
  Copy number: High Copy
Gene/Insert
  Gene/Insert name: IFITM3
  Species: M. musculus (mouse)
  Mutation: Tyrosines 20 and 27 to alanine
  Entrez Gene: Ifitm3 (a.k.a. 1110004C05Rik, Cd225, Cdw217, DSPA2b, Fgls, IP15, mil-1)
  Promoter: CMV IE
  Tag / fusion protein: myc (N terminal on backbone)
  Cloning method: Restriction Enzyme; 5′ cloning site EcoRI (not destroyed); 3′ cloning site SalI (not destroyed)
  Sequencing primers: 5′ GATCCGGTACTAGAGGAACTGAAAAAC
Terms and licenses: Academic/Nonprofit Terms; Industry Terms: Not Available to Industry
How to cite: pCMV-myc-mIFITM3-Y20,27A was a gift from Jacob Yount (Addgene plasmid # 58465 ; http://n2t.net/addgene:58465 ; RRID:Addgene_58465)
